>Addgene plasmid #203423 | pWR89 | addgene full sequence | sequence record 417318 | Addgene NGS Result
CCAATGATACCGGTGCGATCGTGGGCCCTAGTACTTCCCTCGACCATGCATTAGATCTTGCATGCCTCTA
GACCATGATTACGGATTCACTGGCCGTCGTTTTACAACGTCGTGACTGGGAAAACCCTGGCGTTACCCAA
CTTAATCGCCTTGCAGCACATCCCCCTTTCGCCAGCTGGCGTAATAGCGAAGAGGCCCGCACCGATCGCC
CTTCCCAACAGTTGCGCAGCCTGAATGGCGAATGGCGCTTTGCCTGGTTTCCGGCACCAGAAGCGGTGCC
GGAAAGCTGGCTGGAGTGCGATCTTCCTGAGGCCGATACTGTCGTCGTCCCCTCAAACTGGCAGATGCAC
GGTTACGATGCGCCCATCTACACCAACGTGACCTATCCCATTACGGTCAATCCGCCGTTTGTTCCCACGG
AGAATCCGACGGGTTGTTACTCGCTCACACTTAATGTTGATGAAAGCTGGCTACAGGAAGGCCAGACGCG
AATTATTTTTGATGGCGTTAACTCGGCGTTTCATCTGTGGTGCAACGGGCGCTGGGTCAGTTAAGGCCAG
GACAGTCGTTTGCCGTCTGAATTTGACCTGAGCGCATTTTTACGCGCCGGAGAAAACCGCCTCGCGGTGA
TGGTGCTGCGCTGGAGTGACGGCAGTTATCTGGAAGATCAGGATATGTGGCGGATAAAGTTCTACTTAGT
CCCCGGGGATCCGTACACTTATTGTTAACTATGAAACATATACTTATGGACAAGGTTCACTGATTTGGAC
TGAAAAGCAAAAACGAGAAATGAGTCAACGTCTGAGATCAATCCCTAGACCACCCGGGAAGGTCATGTGT
TTCATGAAGTACGATAAGGTTGGTAACCGATTGACTCATTGGTTCGTGGCGGAGAAGTACGCAGAGTAAA
ACCGGGGCCGATTCGTGGTAAATTCTGGAATGATCCAGAGGCGCGACATTTATGCAGACAATTTGTGTTT
TGTCGCAAACGATGTTATAGCGAAATTTTTCACTCTGTCAGATAAATGGATTTTGTCAAAAGGGGGAAGT
AGAAGGAGAATGGGCCCGAGATGTTCTGCCAAATTCTCAGTAGCATAATGTGAAAGAAGCCCTTACATTG
TCCAGCCTCTGGCATCATTAAAAACCGTAGCGGAAACCAATTGTCTCTGTTCTTCCCTGGCACACCCTGG
TAGCCCCACCCAGTTGTAGTACATCTCACACGCTGGCAACTTGGGACAATCAGCAACTTTTTTTTCTTTT
AATTTTTTCAGCGCGACATTTTGCCTCTTCTGCGAGAACAGACTTTTTCACCTCCATCTCACCCCCCTTT
GCACTTATATAAATTGGACCAGTTCCTCCCATTGTAGAAAAAATTTTGCTGGACCTTTTTCTCTTTTTTT
TGTCCTTTAGTTTCATACAATCTAAGTCTATCTACATGTACAATGGGTAAGGAAAAGACTCACGTTTCGA
GGCCGAGATTAAATTCCAACATGGATGCTGATTTATATGGGTATAAATGGGCTAGAGATAATGTCGGGCA
ATCAGGTGCGACAATCTATAGATTGTATGGGAAGCCCGATGCGCCAGAGTTGTTTTTGAAACATGGCAAA
GGTAGCGTTGCCAATGATGTTACAGATGAGATGGTCAGACTAAACTGGTTGACGGAATTTATGCCTCTTC
CGACCATCAAGCATTTTATCCGTACTCCTGATGATGCATGGTTACTCACCACTGCGATCCCCGGCAAAAC
AGCATTCCAGGTATTAGAAGAATATCCTGATTCAGGTGAAAATATTGTTGATGCGTTGGCAGTGTTCTTG
AGAAGATTGCATTCGATTCCTGTTTGTAATTGTCCTTTTAACAGCGATAGAGTATTTCGTCTCGCTCAGG
CGCAATCAAGAATGAATAACGGTTTGGTTGATGCGAGTGATTTTGATGACGAGCGTAATGGCTGGCCTGT
TGAACAAGTCTGGAAAGAAATGCATAAGTTGTTGCCATTCTCACCGGATTCAGTCGTCACTCATGGTGAT
TTCTCACTTGATAACCTTATTTTTGACGAGGGGAAATTAATAGGTTGTATTGATGTTGGAAGAGTCGGAA
TCGCAGACAGATACCAGGATCTTGCCATCCTATGGAACTGCCTCGGTGAGTTTTCTCCTTCATTACAGAA
AAGACTTTTTCAAAAATATGGTATTGATAATCCTGATATGAATAAATTGCAGTTTCATTTGATGCTCGAT
GAGTTTTTCTAAGCGGCCGCTAACCACTTGCAAAATCCTTTGTATTCTTGTTCTGCAAACATTTTGTCCA
ATCTCTTATCTTTCTACGATGTTGAAGAACATACATTTTTGTTAGTCCAGCTTGTTATCCTTTTTTTATT
AAATAAAAAATTTTATTGTTAAAGTTGTTTTTCTTCTTTGTCTGTCCTGTTTTAACTCATATATATTCTA
TATATTACAGAAAGAAAGTAGATCATCTAAAATAAACATTTATTTGATGAGACAAAGTAGGTTTTTTAGA
ATACAATGTAGCATCCTCTAATATACAATAGAGTTGTTTTATAAAAGCGATACATTTAATATTATGACAG
GACTGGTGAAGTGTATAGAATTGTGCTAATCTGGCAAACGAACCCAAGAAGACGTTAAAGCAAATAGTGC
ATTTTGTATTACAATCAAGTTCGTCGAGATCCTCGTTAGTATTTCCGTGAAGGCAGCCATTGTGAAAATT
GAACATCACCTGAGGTATTTTAGCCACCAGAAGCGGCGGTACGGAAGAAAGTGTGTACGATGGTTGGTGG
TGGAATTGCGTGCATGCCTGATGGGGCAATATTAATTAGATAGAGCTTTGGTGATATTAGTGGATAATAG
AATTCACAGAGAAGACATCAGGAGCAATTTCCAAGAGCCATTGATGATGTAATTGCCCCAACAGCAAGAT
TCAGATCTGACAATTGACCACCGTTTTGTAGAAGCAAAAAATCGTAGATTATCACCAAGAGGGTTTTTCA
CCGAACCAGCAAATAGAAACTATGCCGTAGAACTCGCCCAGGCTTTTTTGCTAGCACTTTCCAGCAGTAG
AACCGTCCAATTAAGTCAACAGGAACCATTGAGGTCGAGCCCAACCACCTGAACCCCCTCACGGTCGTGT
CCCTATTATTGATCCAGAGGGTGCCAGTTTCGGTAGCCAATATTGGTTCATGGGTTTCTATGGCCCGGAG
TGAGTTTGCAGGTTGGCCCCGGCGCCGTCTGCAGGATGGGAGTTATAGCGGCCAAACTTCACATTTCGAA
ATCCTGCTGCAGCCAATCTGAAGAATTAATATAAATTCGTGTCGAATCGCCGTCTGTGAAATTTCAGTAC
TTGATTTTCTTTTCTTCTTCTTTTTCTCTTTTGTTTCTTCAGAATCAATACACATTTTTTCTTCCCTATA
AACAATTCATCGGTACCATGGTGAAGCGTGAGAAAAATGTCATCTATGGCCCTGAGCCTCTCCATCCTTT
GGAGGATTTGACTGCCGGCGAAATGTTGTTTCGTGCTCTCCGCAAGCACTCTCATTTGCCTCAAGCCTTG
GTCGATGTGGTCGGCGATGAATCTTTGAGCTACAAGGAGTTTTTTGAGGCAACCGTCTTGTTGGCTCAGT
CCCTCCACAATTGTGGCTACAAGATGAACGACGTCGTTAGTATCTGTGCTGAAAACAATACCCGTTTCTT
CATTCCAGTCATCGCCGCATGGTATATCGGTATGATCGTGGCTCCAGTCAACGAGAGCTACATTCCCGAC
GAATTGTGTAAAGTCATGGGTATCTCTAAGCCACAGATTGTCTTCACCACTAAGAATATTTTGAACAAAG
TCTTGGAAGTCCAAAGCCGCACCAACTTTATTAAGCGTATCATCATCTTGGACACTGTGGAGAATATTCA
CGGTTGCGAATCTTTGCCTAATTTCATCTCTCGCTATTCAGACGGCAACATCGCAAACTTTAAACCACTC
CACTTCGACCCTGTGGAACAAGTTGCAGCCATTTTGTGTAGCAGCGGTACTACTGGACTCCCAAAGGGAG
TCATGCAGACCCATCAAAACATTTGCGTGCGTTTGATCCATGCTCTCGATCCACGTGTGGGCACTCAGTT
GATTCCTGGTGTCACCGTCTTGGTCTACTTGCCTTTCTTCCATGCTTTCGGCTTTAGCATTACTTTGGGT
TACTTTATGGTCGGTCTCCGCGTGATTATGTTCCGCCGTTTTGATCAGGAGGCTTTCTTGAAAGCCATCC
AAGATTATGAAGTCCGCAGTGTCATCAACGTGCCTAGCGTGATCTTGTTTTTGTCTAAGAGCCCACTCGT
GGACAAGTACGACTTGTCTTCATTGCGTGAATTGTGTTGCGGTGCCGCTCCATTGGCTAAGGAGGTCGCT
GAAGTGGCCGCCAAACGCTTGAATCTTCCAGGTATTCGTTGTGGCTTCGGCCTCACCGAATCTACCAGCG
CTAACATTCACTCTCTCGGTGATGAGTTTAAGAGCGGCTCTTTGGGCCGTGTCACTCCACTCATGGCTGC
TAAGATCGCTGATCGCGAAACTGGTAAGGCTTTGGGTCCGAACCAAGTGGGCGAGTTGTGTATCAAAGGC
CCTATGGTGAGCAAGGGTTATGTCAATAACGTTGAAGCTACCAAGGAGGCCATCGACGACGACGGCTGGT
TGCATTCTGGTGATTTTGGATATTACGACGAAGATGAGCATTTTTACGTCGTGGATCGTTACAAGGAGTT
GATCAAATACAAGGGTAGCCAGGTTGCTCCAGCTGAGTTGGAGGAGATTTTGTTGAAAAATCCATGCATT
CGCGATGTCGCTGTGGTCGGCATTCCTGATTTGGAGGCCGGCGAATTGCCTTCTGCTTTCGTTGTCAAGC
AGCCTGGTAAAGAAATTACCGCCAAAGAAGTGTATGATTACTTGGCTGAACGTGTGAGCCATACTAAGTA
CTTGCGTGGCGGCGTGCGTTTTGTTGACTCCATCCCTCGTAACGTAACAGGCAAAATTACCCGCAAGGAG
TTGTTGAAACAATTGTTGGAGAAGGCCGGCGGTTAGCTTAATTAAGCATTTTAGACAAGTGCCTATTTAT
TCAGATTGATTTTTTATATTGAATATGGATGTTGATTACGACTTGTGTTACGAAGCATGAACATGTGATT
TGAAAAAGTGTTTACGAATAAAAGAACTTTTTTTGCAACCGTTGCTAGTTGAAGTGTAGACTCTGAATGC
GAAGGGTTGCAAATGTGCCCAGTAGAAAAAATATTCCATATTTTTCTGAACTTAATTCAATGAAATACGA
GTATTACTACAACTGCCAATATCGGAACAATTTAACGAGAGCAAGCTATATAAAATGAATGTTCATTTAC
ACAAGCTAGAACCAAAACTTGAATTAAAATTTAACATAACTAAATGTAACTAGATAAAAGAGAGACATAA
CCAAACGTTCAGAAGGCAGAACTAGTAAAGTTCTACTTAGTCCCCGGGGACCATGATTACGGATTCACTG
GCCGTCGTTTTACAACGTCGTGACTGGGAAAACCCTGGCGTTACCCAACTTAATCGCCTTGCAGCACATC
CCCCTTTCGCCAGCTGGCGTAATAGCGAAGAGGCCCGCACCGATCGCCCTTCCCAACAGTTGCGCAGCCT
GAATGGCGAATGGCGCTTTGCCTGGTTTCCGGCACCAGAAGCGGTGCCGGAAAGCTGGCTGGAGTGCGAT
CTTCCTGAGGCCGATACTGTCGTCGTCCCCTCAAACTGGCAGATGCACGGTTACGATGCGCCCATCTACA
CCAACGTGACCTATCCCATTACGGTCAATCCGCCGTTTGTTCCCACGGAGAATCCGACGGGTTGTTACTC
GCTCACATTTAATGTTGATGAAAGCTGGCTACAGGAAGGCCAGACGCGAATTATTTTTGATGGCGTTAAC
TCGGCGTTTCATCTGTGGTGCAACGGGCGCTGGGTCAGTTAAGGCCAGGACAGTCGTTTGCCGTCTGAAT
TTGACCTGAGCGCATTTTTACGCGCCGGAGAAAACCGCCTCGCGGTGATGGTGCTGCGCTGGAGTGACGG
CAGTTATCTGGAAGATCAGGATATGTGGCGGATCTTAAGGTGGCCAACTCATATGGCGTACGAGAATTCA
GTTAACTCCTGCAGGAATCGATTGGCCGGCCTCACGTGGACGCGTTATTAATCGTTTAAACCTACGTAAC
CGCGGCTTAATTAAAGCTAGCCAGCGCTTGAGCTCAGCTCAATCCGTACCACATGCTCTTCATGAATAGC
GGCCCCAGCCGTGCCTGATCCATGCGTCAACTGAATTTGCCGTGACATCACCACATTTTACAGAACTTGA
ACGTTAATCTCAGAGTAATAGAGCCATTCTTGGGATGTAGTTGATCGGCTTGTGGTTAATTATACTACAT
TATTGTAATTTGGAGATAATACTGTCTGGACCTCTAACAATCCGAGGTGCAGAAAATGAAGAACTCTTCT
TTATGCACCTTCTTCCTTCGCTGAAGAGCTTTTTGACTCCACTTTTCCGTTCGAAAATCCGGGGTAGGAA
CCCTTTCCTATTTTATCTGGAGTTGGAACACTTTCCTATTTCATCTGGAGTTGGAACACTTTCCTATTTC
ATCTCGAAGTTCTCCATTAGGAAATGGAAATACTGTTCATCCGAGAATCTTGACACTTGATAGATTCACA
GTGACAATTCTAGAAAGCAGCTGTAATCGGAAAAGCACCTCCACTTTTCTGATAACGGAGTTCGGCTCAA
TGTTCTATTCCCCCGACAAGCCACGTCCTTTTCTCTATATTTGTAATCAGGAAACAAGAAGCTACAACCC
GGATCGTAGATAAGTAGTGATATTTAGTTGGCATCTTTTGAATTATGATTTTTTGTAATTACGAATTAAC
TCACAAACATGTCTGCCGGTTTCTTGACCACTGCAGGTACGAAGATCGTTGATGCTGAAGGAACCCCGGT
CGTCCTTAAAGGGGCAGCTTTGGGCGGGCACTTGAATATGGAGAACTTTATTACTGGTTATCCCGGTCAT
GAAACCGAACATAAGTTGGTCTTGGAGAAAAAAATAGGTAAAGAGAAGTTCGACTATTTTTTCGAAAAGT
TCTACGAATATTTCTGGACTGAGAAGGATGCTGAATTCTACAGAAATAAATTGGGTTTTAACTGTTTGAG
AATTCCTTTCAATTATCGACACTTCATCGACGATAATGGTGATTTGTTCAAAATTAAGGGAAAGGGCTTT
GAATTGTTGGATAGAATAGTAGATATCTGTTCCCAGTACGGAATCTATACTATTTTGGATTTACACACAA
CTCCTGGTGGACAGAACCAAGGTTGGCACTCTGATTCTGCTATTCACAAGTCTCTCTTTTGGGATTTCAA
GGTTTTCCAAGATTCAATTGTTAACCTTTGGGTTGAGTTGGCCAAGCATTACAAAGACAATGTCTGGGTT
ACTGGTTACAATCCATTGAACGAGCCTGCCGTTTCAGACTCTGAAAAGTTGGTCGACTTCTACAAAAGAT
TGCACGACGAAGTTAGACCCATTGATCCCAACCACATTTTCTTCCTTGATGGAAACACATATGCAATGGA
CTTCAGGAAATTCCCTTCGCCAGAATCCTATATTCCTAATACAGTATATTCAATTCATGATTACTCTACC
TATGGTTTCCCAAATCTTGAAGGTGCATTATACACTGGTTCAGAAGAGGAAAAGTCAAAATTAAAATCTC
AATATAACAGAAAGATCGAGTACCAAAGTGAATACAAAGTTCCTGTTTGGAATGGTGAGTTTGGACCCGT
TTATGCTTCAAAGGAAAGAGGTGACAAAAATCCGGAAGTAATCAACCGGGCACGGTTCAATGTCTTGAAA
GACCAATTAGAAGTCTACAGAAAGGGAGATCCATCAGGTGACGGCTCCCCTATTTCGTGGTCAATTTGGT
TGTACAAAGATATTGGTTTCCAAGGTTTGACTTACGTCTCTCCCAAGTCAAAATGGTATGAGGTATTTGG
AGAATGGCTACTTAAGAAGAAGAAGTTGGGTTTAGATAAATGGGGCAATGACATTGACCCGGGTTATAAT
CAATTGTACCAAAACTTGGTAGACCATATGGAAGCCAATGTCCCAGAAAAGTATCATAAAGTTCTATACC
CTCATACATGGACAATGGAGAAATATTTGGCCCGTGTTTCTAGAGATATGCTCTTTTCACAATACGCTCA
ACATGAATATGCTGATTTGTTCGTTGGATTTTCTTTAGAAGAACTTGACGAATTAGCCGCTTCTTTCAAA
TTTGAGAATCTAGATCAAAGAGAGGAATTGAATCAGATATTGAAAGAGCTCCATCGGAAAGAACATGTGA
GCAAAAGGCCAGCAAAAGGCCAGGAACCGTAAAAAGGCCGCGTTGCTGGCGTTTTTCCATAGGCTCCGCC
CCCCTGACGAGCATCACAAAAATCGACGCTCAAGTCAGAGGTGGCGAAACCCGACAGGACTATAAAGATA
CCAGGCGTTTCCCCCTGGAAGCTCCCTCGTGCGCTCTCCTGTTCCGACCCTGCCGCTTACCGGATACCTG
TCCGCCTTTCTCCCTTCGGGAAGCGTGGCGCTTTCTCATAGCTCACGCTGTAGGTATCTCAGTTCGGTGT
AGGTCGTTCGCTCCAAGCTGGGCTGTGTGCACGAACCCCCCGTTCAGCCCGACCGCTGCGCCTTATCCGG
TAACTATCGTCTTGAGTCCAACCCGGTAAGACACGACTTATCGCCACTGGCAGCAGCCACTGGTAACAGG
ATTAGCAGAGCGAGGTATGTAGGCGGTGCTACAGAGTTCTTGAAGTGGTGGCCTAACTACGGCTACACTA
GAAGAACAGTATTTGGTATCTGCGCTCTGCTGAAGCCAGTTACCTTCGGAAAAAGAGTTGGTAGCTCTTG
ATCCGGCAAACAAACCACCGCTGGTAGCGGTGGTTTTTTTGTTTGCAAGCAGCAGATTACGCGCAGAAAA
AAAGGATCTCAAGAAGATCCTTTGATCTTTTCTACGGGGTCTGACGCTCAGTGGAACGAAAACTCACGTT
AAGGGATTTTGGTCATGAGATTATCAAAAAGGATCTTCACCTAGATCCTTTTAAATTAAAAATGAAGTTT
TAAATCAATCTAAAGTATATATGAGTAAACTTGGTCTGACAGTTACCAATGCTTAATCAGTGAGGCACCT
ATCTCAGCGATCTGTCTATTTCGTTCATCCATAGTTGCCTGACTCCCCGTCGTGTAGATAACTACGATAC
GGGAGGGCTTACCATCTGGCCCCAGTGCTGCAATGATACCGCGAGACCCACGCTCACCGGCTCCAGATTT
ATCAGCAATAAACCAGCCAGCCGGAAGGGCCGAGCGCAGAAGTGGTCCTGCAACTTTATCCGCCTCCATC
CAGTCTATTAATTGTTGCCGGGAAGCTAGAGTAAGTAGTTCGCCAGTTAATAGTTTGCGCAACGTTGTTG
CCATTGCTACAGGCATCGTGGTGTCACGCTCGTCGTTTGGTATGGCTTCATTCAGCTCCGGTTCCCAACG
ATCAAGGCGAGTTACATGATCCCCCATGTTGTGCAAAAAAGCGGTTAGCTCCTTCGGTCCTCCGATCGTT
GTCAGAAGTAAGTTGGCCGCAGTGTTATCACTCATGGTTATGGCAGCACTGCATAATTCTCTTACTGTCA
TGCCATCCGTAAGATGCTTTTCTGTGACTGGTGAGTACTCAACCAAGTCATTCTGAGAATAGTGTATGCG
GCGACCGAGTTGCTCTTGCCCGGCGTCAATACGGGATAATACCGCGCCACATAGCAGAACTTTAAAAGTG
CTCATCATTGGAAAACGTTCTTCGGGGCGAAAACTCTCAAGGATCTTACCGCTGTTGAGATCCAGTTCGA
TGTAACCCACTCGTGCACCCAACTGATCTTCAGCATCTTTTACTTTCACCAGCGTTTCTGGGTGAGCAAA
AACAGGAAGGCAAAATGCCGCAAAAAAGGGAATAAGGGCGACACGGAAATGTTGAATACTCATACTCTTC
CTTTTTCAATATTATTGAAGCATTTATCAGGGTTATTGTCTCATGAGCGGATACATATTTGAATGTATTT
AGAAAAATAAACAAATAGGGGTTCCGCGCACATTTCCCCGAAAAGTGCCACCTGACGTC
Features (pLannotate 1.2.2; 7 found; start..end, strand, type, name):
     71..242     +  CDS            lacZα (fragment): LacZα fragment of β-galactosidase; lacZ fragment
   1443..2252    +  CDS            KanR: aminoglycoside phosphotransferase; aph(3')-Ia; confers resistance to kanamycin
   3448..5076    +  CDS            CBG99luc: green-emitting variant of click beetle luciferase human codon-optimized
   5509..5680    +  CDS            lacZα (fragment): LacZα fragment of β-galactosidase; lacZ fragment
   8454..9042    -  rep_origin     ori: high-copy-number ColE1/pMB1/pBR322/pUC origin of replication
   9213..10073   -  CDS            AmpR: β-lactamase; bla; confers resistance to ampicillin, carbenicillin, and related antibiotics
  10074..10178   -  promoter       AmpR promoter: bla
