[The description below was written by a language model from this plasmid's Addgene catalogue record and pLannotate feature annotations shown in this document.]
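Description:
pWR89 is the empty, payload-free member of the BLINCAR toolset, a reusable bioluminescent and Cas9-based system for repeatedly modifying wild-type Scheffersomyces stipitis. It is an integrating yeast vector of about 10.2 kb, built on the pWR88 backbone by inserting a roughly 2.1 kb segment of S. stipitis genomic DNA covering the EGC3 gene and its flanking sequence at a SacI site that is retained on both sides. This genomic segment provides homology that directs the plasmid to the chromosomal EGC3 locus. No yeast replication origin is annotated, consistent with a plasmid that depends on integration. In E. coli it is propagated as a high-copy plasmid through a ColE1/pUC-type origin and selected with ampicillin through the bla gene and its promoter.

The yeast-facing portion carries two markers. An aminoglycoside phosphotransferase gene, annotated as KanR, corresponds to the catalogued G418 selection in yeast. A click beetle green luciferase open reading frame is also present. The annotation tool labels it as the human codon-optimised CBG99, but the record describes it as coCBG, a synthesised codon-optimised version of CBG99, which supplies the bioluminescent readout of the system. Two identically sized lacZα fragments lie in the same orientation on either side of the marker and luciferase region. Such direct repeats could allow the cassette to be looped out for marker reuse, but the record does not state this. The promoters and terminators driving the yeast genes are not annotated, and no Cas9 or guide RNA element appears in the feature table. With no payload cloned in, pWR89 serves as the recipient for sequences to be delivered to EGC3, and could also serve as an empty-vector control.
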