Addgene plasmid #203423: pWR89
Purpose: empty BLINCAR plasmid for payload delivery, no payload, integrates at EGC3 locus
Depositing lab: J. Brian Robertson. Depositing organization: Middle Tennessee State University. Publication: BLINCAR: a reusable bioluminescent and Cas9-based genetic toolset for repeatedly modifying wild-type Scheffersomyces stipitis. Reichard WD, Smith SE, Robertson JB. mSphere. 2023 Aug 24;8(4):e0022423. doi: 10.1128/msphere.00224-23. Epub 2023 Jun 22. PubMed 37345937.
Backbone
  Vector backbone: pWR88
  Backbone manufacturer: Robertson
  Backbone size w/o insert (bp): 8072
  Total vector size (bp): 10189
  Modifications to backbone: A section of S. stipitis genomic DNA around the EGC3 gene was added to pWR88 to serve as a chromosomal integration site.
  Vector type: Yeast Expression
  Selectable markers: Neomycin (select with G418)
Growth in bacteria
  Bacterial resistance: Ampicillin, 100 μg/mL
  Growth temperature: 37°C
  Growth strain: DH5alpha
  Copy number: High Copy
Gene/Insert
  Gene/Insert name: EGC3 plus flanking
  Species: S. stipitis (yeast)
  Insert size (bp): 2111
  Entrez Gene: EGC3 (a.k.a. PICST_39320)
  Cloning method: Restriction Enzyme; 5′ cloning site SacI (not destroyed); 3′ cloning site SacI (not destroyed)
  Sequencing primers: 5′ ATCTTAAGGTGGCCAACTC
Resource information
  A portion of this plasmid was derived from a plasmid made by: coCBG is a codon optimized version of Promega's CBG99 which was synthesized by GenScript
Terms and licenses: Academic/Nonprofit Terms; Industry Terms: Not Available to Industry
How to cite: pWR89 was a gift from J. Brian Robertson (Addgene plasmid # 203423 ; http://n2t.net/addgene:203423 ; RRID:Addgene_203423)
